Addgene plasmid #116897: pFGL1079
Purpose: CenpC:eGFP (centromere marker)
Depositing lab: Naweed Naqvi. Publication: Cellular Dynamics and Genomic Identity of Centromeres in Cereal Blast Fungus. Yadav V, Yang F, Reza MH, Liu S, Valent B, Sanyal K, Naqvi NI. MBio. 2019 Jul 30;10(4). pii: mBio.01581-19. doi: 10.1128/mBio.01581-19. PubMed 31363034.
Backbone
  Vector backbone: pFGL821
  Backbone manufacturer: Naweed Lab
  Backbone size w/o insert (bp): 8251
  Total vector size (bp): 10476
  Modifications to backbone: insertion with (truncated) CenpC-eGFP
  Vector type: Fungal expression (in Magnaporthe oryzae)
  Selectable markers: Hygromycin
Growth in bacteria
  Bacterial resistance: Kanamycin, 50 μg/mL
  Growth temperature: 37°C
  Growth strain: DH5alpha
  Copy number: High Copy
Gene/Insert 1
  Gene/Insert name: Cenp C (partial)
  Species: Magnaporthe oryzae
  Insert size (bp): 562
  Mutation: truncated, no stop codon
  Cloning method: Restriction Enzyme; 5′ cloning site EcoR I (not destroyed); 3′ cloning site Kpn I (not destroyed)
  Sequencing primers: 5′ CCGGAATTCGAGGACGAAGAACC; 3′ GATGGTACCGCTGCTTTCAGTCATTTCGTCC
Gene/Insert 2
  Gene/Insert name: eGFP
  Species: Synthetic
  Insert size (bp): 729
  Mutation: without start codon
  Cloning method: Restriction Enzyme; 5′ cloning site Kpn I (not destroyed); 3′ cloning site BamH I (not destroyed)
  Sequencing primers: 5′ CATCGGTACCGTGAGCAAGGGCGAGGAGCTGT; 3′ CGCGGATCCTTACTTGTACAGCTCGTCCATGC
Gene/Insert 3
  Gene/Insert name: CenpC downstream region
  Species: Magnaporthe oryzea
  Insert size (bp): 981
  Cloning method: Restriction Enzyme; 5′ cloning site Pst I (not destroyed); 3′ cloning site Hind III (not destroyed)
  Sequencing primers: 5′ CTGCTGCAGTAATTCATCGCGGTGGGTTGGTC; 3′ TGTAAGCTTCTGGCCCTCCCTCATTAT
Terms and licenses: Academic/Nonprofit Terms; Industry Terms: Not Available to Industry
How to cite: pFGL1079 was a gift from Naweed Naqvi (Addgene plasmid # 116897 ; http://n2t.net/addgene:116897 ; RRID:Addgene_116897)
