[The description below was written by a language model from this plasmid's Addgene catalogue record and pLannotate feature annotations shown in this document.]
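Description:
pFGL1079 is a fungal tagging construct for the rice blast fungus Magnaporthe oryzae, built on the pFGL821 backbone and designed to label the centromere protein CenpC with eGFP. The feature table shows the backbone to be a binary T-DNA vector. It has nopaline-type left and right border repeats, the pVS1 replication and stability functions (oriV, RepA, StaA) that maintain such plasmids in Agrobacterium, a high-copy ColE1/pUC-type origin with the pBR322 bom region for propagation in E. coli, and a kanamycin resistance gene for bacterial selection. This architecture is consistent with Agrobacterium-mediated delivery into the fungus, although the record does not state the transformation route.

The payload has three cloned segments arranged around a hygromycin marker. A 562 bp partial CenpC fragment covering the 3' end of the coding region, without its stop codon, is joined through a KpnI site to an eGFP coding sequence lacking its own start codon, giving a C-terminal CenpC-eGFP fusion. Downstream of eGFP is a hygromycin B phosphotransferase gene driven by the Aspergillus nidulans trpC promoter, which provides selection in the fungus. This is followed by a 981 bp fragment from the region downstream of CenpC.

No promoter is annotated upstream of the truncated CenpC fragment. The two CenpC-derived segments therefore appear to act as homology arms for recombination at the native locus, so that the fusion would be expressed under endogenous regulation, but the record does not say this explicitly. The stated purpose is a live-cell fluorescent centromere marker, and the associated study examines centromere dynamics and identity in the blast fungus.
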