Features (pLannotate 1.2.2; 16 found; start..end, strand, type, name):
    568..1284    +  CDS            EGFP: the original enhanced GFP (Yang et al., 1996) mammalian codon-optimized
   1285..1303    -  misc_feature   MCS (fragment): pBluescript multiple cloning site
   1309..1661    +  promoter       trpC promoter: promoter for Aspergillus nidulans trpC
   1666..2691    +  CDS            HygR: hygromycin B phosphotransferase confers resistance to hygromycin
   3702..3856    +  CDS            lacZα (fragment): LacZα fragment of β-galactosidase; lacZ fragment
   3922..3946    +  misc_feature   RB T-DNA repeat: right border repeat from nopaline C58 T-DNA
   4286..4687    +  CDS            Y4CG_SINFN (fragment): Protein inferred from homology: Swiss-Prot protein existence level 3. From Sinorhizobium fredii (strain NBRC 101917 / NGR234).
   5247..5876    +  CDS            pVS1 StaA: stability protein from the Pseudomonas plasmid pVS1 (Heeb et al., 2000)
   6305..7378    +  CDS            pVS1 RepA: replication protein from the Pseudomonas plasmid pVS1 (Heeb et al., 2000)
   7444..7638    +  rep_origin     pVS1 oriV: origin of replication for the Pseudomonas plasmid pVS1 (Heeb et al., 2000)
   7841..7880    +  CDS            rop (fragment): Rop protein, which maintains plasmids at low copy number; rop
   7982..8122    +  misc_feature   bom: basis of mobility region from pBR322
   8308..8896    -  rep_origin     ori: high-copy-number ColE1/pMB1/pBR322/pUC origin of replication
   8983..9777    -  CDS            KanR: aminoglycoside phosphotransferase; aphA-3; confers resistance to kanamycin
  10202..10226   +  misc_feature   LB T-DNA repeat: left border repeat from nopaline C58 T-DNA
  10304..10478   -  polyA_signal   CaMV poly(A) signal: cauliflower mosaic virus polyadenylation signal
>Addgene plasmid #116897 | pFGL1079 | addgene full sequence | sequence record 232134 | Addgene NGS Result
CTCGAGAATTCGAGGACGAAGAACCTTCACCCTGGGAACAGGATCCTGGCGAGCTGATCGTGCCAGTCCA
GCAGTGGCAGCCTGAGCACGAATTTGACCCACCCGGGCCTGATGACGAGCTGCCCGAGGGCGAGGACGTA
GTAGCGGTATCAGGACCAGCGATTAGGACTCGCGAGATCCTTGGGTCGAGCTTCCGGTTCACCAAGACGC
TAAGCTTACCCTTCTTTGGAACTGGAGTGGTGGATCTACCGCCAGGGGCTGAGAAAAAGGCCAAGAACTC
ACGCAAGATGCACATGACCTTTATAGTGCACACGGGGCGGGTCACTGTGACGGTCAACAACACGGCCTTT
TCGATTGGCAAGGGTGGCATGTGGTTTGTGCCCAGAGGTATGTGTGCGGTCCTTTTCATGTGTTATGCGC
CTCAAATACTGATATATTTCTACAGGCAACTATTACAGCATTGCGAATGAGGGCGCCAAGTCGTCCAGGA
TATTCTTCGCGCAGGCTTGTGAATATAGAAGACCTGATGAAGATGAGCAGGACGAAATGACTGAAAGCAG
CGGTACCGTGAGCAAGGGCGAGGAGCTGTTCACCGGGGTGGTGCCCATCCTGGTCGAGCTGGACGGCGAC
GTAAACGGCCACAAGTTCAGCGTGTCCGGCGAGGGCGAGGGCGATGCCACCTACGGCAAGCTGACCCTGA
AGTTCATCTGCACCACCGGCAAGCTGCCCGTGCCCTGGCCCACCCTCGTGACCACCCTGACCTACGGCGT
GCAGTGCTTCAGCCGCTACCCCGACCACATGAAGCAGCACGACTTCTTCAAGTCCGCCATGCCCGAAGGC
TACGTCCAGGAGCGCACCATCTTCTTCAAGGACGACGGCAACTACAAGACCCGCGCCGAGGTGAAGTTCG
AGGGCGACACCCTGGTGAACCGCATCGAGCTGAAGGGCATCGACTTCAAGGAGGACGGCAACATCCTGGG
GCACAAGCTGGAGTACAACTACAACAGCCACAACGTCTATATCATGGCCGACAAGCAGAAGAACGGCATC
AAGGTGAACTTCAAGATCCGCCACAACATCGAGGACGGCAGCGTGCAGCTCGCCGACCACTACCAGCAGA
ACACCCCCATCGGCGACGGCCCCGTGCTGCTGCCCGACAACCACTACCTGAGCACCCAGTCCGCCCTGAG
CAAAGACCCCAACGAGAAGCGCGATCACATGGTCCTGCTGGAGTTCGTGACCGCCGCCGGGATCACTCTC
GGCATGGACGAGCTGTACAAGTAAGGATCCACTAGTTCTAGAGTCGAGGATATTGAAGGAGCACTTTTTG
GGCTTGGCTGGAGCTAGTGGAGGTCAACAATGAATGCCTATTTTGGTTTAGTCGTCCAGGCGGTGAGCAC
AAAATTTGTGTCGTTTGACAAGATGGTTCATTTAGGCAACTGGTCAGATCAGCCCCACTTGTAGCAGTAG
CGGCGGCGCTCGAAGTGTGACTCTTATTAGCAGACAGGAACGAGGACATTATTATCATCTGCTGCTTGGT
GCACGATAACTTGGTGCGTTTGTCAAGCAAGGTAAGTGGACGACCCGGTCATACCTTCTTAAGTTCGCCC
TTCCTCCCTTTATTTCAGATTCAATCTGACTTACCTATTCTACCCAAGCATCCAAATGAAAAAGCCTGAA
CTCACCGCGACGTCTGTCGAGAAGTTTCTGATCGAAAAGTTCGACAGCGTCTCCGACCTGATGCAGCTCT
CGGAGGGCGAAGAATCTCGTGCTTTCAGCTTCGATGTAGGAGGGCGTGGATATGTCCTGCGGGTAAATAG
CTGCGCCGATGGTTTCTACAAAGATCGTTATGTTTATCGGCACTTTGCATCGGCCGCGCTCCCGATTCCG
GAAGTGCTTGACATTGGGGAGTTTAGCGAGAGCCTGACCTATTGCATCTCCCGCCGTTCACAGGGTGTCA
CGTTGCAAGACCTGCCTGAAACCGAACTGCCCGCTGTTCTACAACCGGTCGCGGAGGCTATGGATGCGAT
CGCTGCGGCCGATCTTAGCCAGACGAGCGGGTTCGGCCCATTCGGACCGCAAGGAATCGGTCAATACACT
ACATGGCGTGATTTCATATGCGCGATTGCTGATCCCCATGTGTATCACTGGCAAACTGTGATGGACGACA
CCGTCAGTGCGTCCGTCGCGCAGGCTCTCGATGAGCTGATGCTTTGGGCCGAGGACTGCCCCGAAGTCCG
GCACCTCGTGCACGCGGATTTCGGCTCCAACAATGTCCTGACGGACAATGGCCGCATAACAGCGGTCATT
GACTGGAGCGAGGCGATGTTCGGGGATTCCCAATACGAGGTCGCCAACATCTTCTTCTGGAGGCCGTGGT
TGGCTTGTATGGAGCAGCAGACGCGCTACTTCGAGCGGAGGCATCCGGAGCTTGCAGGATCGCCACGACT
CCGGGCGTATATGCTCCGCATTGGTCTTGACCAACTCTATCAGAGCTTGGTTGACGGCAATTTCGATGAT
GCAGCTTGGGCGCAGGGTCGATGCGACGCAATCGTCCGATCCGGAGCCGGGACTGTCGGGCGTACACAAA
TCGCCCGCAGAAGCGCGGCCGTCTGGACCGATGGCTGTGTAGAAGTACTCGCCGATAGTGGAAACCGACG
CCCCAGCACTCGTCCGAGGGCAAAGAAATAGAGTAGATGCCGACCGGAACCAGTCGACCTGCAGTAATTC
ATCGCGGTGGGTTGGTCTGGTTGACGGATAAAAAAGTATGATACCAATGTTGACGATCTGTTTTACGCCC
AATTCTTGTTTACCTAGCTCATTGTCTGTATACCCATTTGAACCCTGCCTAACACGTATTCTTTCTAATC
TTTGGGTCGTATTGCTTGAGGATCCTGTGCATGTGATGTGATTGCGTTGCTTTGAATTAAATACAACGGG
CTCGACCCAGGTACGACCCTCTTTACCTGACTTTTCACCTGTCCTTCTATCTACCTTCCATTTTTACTTA
TATTCGCGTCTACCTTCTCAGCTAAAACCAGTTGAAACCCCCGGAATAATATTAATCAAACCTAAGCCGA
AACGGCATTATGGCATTGTATTCAGGCTGTTCCCGCCGCGATTTAGAGACTTAGAAGGACTGCTAGACTC
CCAGCTATGTGAATGACTTCAGTTAAAACCAGCAGAAACTCCCGAAACGATATTGATCAAACCCCAAGCC
AAAATCCCATTCCATGCGTTATTTCCAGCCCGTTTCCACCGCGATTTCATCAAAGCAGCCGAGAAATACT
CTTGCCATCGATAACAGCGATCAGATTCTAGCTCTTCGTCAGGGCCGAATATCCACCCTGGCAGCCTCGC
TGCCAACCATGCCGTCTCGGAGCTGTTGCTGCAACTGCGCCGTATTAGCACATCCGACTCAGCTTCCTCC
CAACCGACAATTTGCCTTTTGGTATCTGGACTGTCGGCATCCTCGGTCTTAATTTTTTTATCAGGCATTG
CGGCTGATTGATGGCGAATATCCCGAAATATGTAGCCAACTGCCTATTGGGTGTTATGTTGGAACTACTT
TGAAAATGTGCTATTAGACGCGATGTTAGTGAATCAAGTGCGGCGAGGAAGAATAGGGGTGGATCGGGCG
TATTGAGGTTCGACGGACCCAAATCGTCTGCGATTATAATGAGGGAGGGCCAGAAGCTTGGCACTGGCCG
TCGTTTTACAACGTCGTGACTGGGAAAACCCTGGCGTTACCCAACTTAATCGCCTTGCAGCACATCCCCC
TTTCGCCAGCTGGCGTAATAGCGAAGAGGCCCGCACCGATCGCCCTTCCCAACAGTTGCGCAGCCTGAAT
GGCGAATGCTAGAGCAGCTTGAGCTTGGATCAGATTGTCGTTTCCCGCCTTCAGTTTAAACTATCAGTGT
TTGACAGGATATATTGGCGGGTAAACCTAAGAGAAAAGAGCGTTTATTAGAATAATCGGATATTTAAAAG
GGCGTGAAAAGGTTTATCCGTTGGTCCATTTGTATGTCCATGCCAACCACAGGGTTCCCCTCGGGATCAA
AGTACTTTGATCCAACCCCTCCGCTGCTATAGTGCAGTCGGCTTCTGACGTTCAGTGCAGCCGTCTTCTG
AAAACGACATGTCGCACAAGTCCTAAGTTACGCGACAGGCTGCCGCCCTGCCCTTTTCCTGGCGTTTTCT
TGTCGCGTGTTTTAGTCGCATAAAGTAGAATACTTGCGACTAGAACCGGAGACATTACGCCATGAACAAG
AGCGCCGCCGCTGGCCTGCTGGGCTATGCCCGCGTCAGCACCGACGACCAGGACTTGACCAACCAACGGG
CCGAACTGCACGCGGCCGGCTGCACCAAGCTGTTTTCCGAGAAGATCACCGGCACCAGGCGCGACCGCCC
GGAGCTGGCCAGGATGCTTGACCACCTACGCCCTGGCGACGTTGTGACAGTGACCAGGCTAGACCGCCTG
GCCCGCAGCACCCGCGACCTACTGGACATTGCCGAGCGCATCCAGGAGGCCGGCGCGGGCCTGCGTAGCC
TGGCAGAGCCGTGGGCCGACACCACCACGCCGGCCGGCCGCATGGTGTTGACCGTGTTCGCCGGCATTGC
CGAGTTCGAGCGTTCCCTAATCATCGACCGCACCCGGAGCGGGCGCGAGGCCGCCAAGGCCCGAGGCGTG
AAGTTTGGCCCCCGCCCTACCCTCACCCCGGCACAGATCGCGCACGCCCGCGAGCTGATCGACCAGGAAG
GCCGCACCGTGAAAGAGGCGGCTGCACTGCTTGGCGTGCATCGCTCGACCCTGTACCGCGCACTTGAGCG
CAGCGAGGAAGTGACGCCCACCGAGGCCAGGCGGCGCGGTGCCTTCCGTGAGGACGCATTGACCGAGGCC
GACGCCCTGGCGGCCGCCGAGAATGAACGCCAAGAGGAACAAGCATGAAACCGCACCAGGACGGCCAGGA
CGAACCGTTTTTCATTACCGAAGAGATCGAGGCGGAGATGATCGCGGCCGGGTACGTGTTCGAGCCGCCC
GCGCACGTCTCAACCGTGCGGCTGCATGAAATCCTGGCCGGTTTGTCTGATGCCAAGCTGGCGGCCTGGC
CGGCCAGCTTGGCCGCTGAAGAAACCGAGCGCCGCCGTCTAAAAAGGTGATGTGTATTTGAGTAAAACAG
CTTGCGTCATGCGGTCGCTGCGTATATGATGCGATGAGTAAATAAACAAATACGCAAGGGGAACGCATGA
AGGTTATCGCTGTACTTAACCAGAAAGGCGGGTCAGGCAAGACGACCATCGCAACCCATCTAGCCCGCGC
CCTGCAACTCGCCGGGGCCGATGTTCTGTTAGTCGATTCCGATCCCCAGGGCAGTGCCCGCGATTGGGCG
GCCGTGCGGGAAGATCAACCGCTAACCGTTGTCGGCATCGACCGCCCGACGATTGACCGCGACGTGAAGG
CCATCGGCCGGCGCGACTTCGTAGTGATCGACGGAGCGCCCCAGGCGGCGGACTTGGCTGTGTCCGCGAT
CAAGGCAGCCGACTTCGTGCTGATTCCGGTGCAGCCAAGCCCTTACGACATATGGGCCACCGCCGACCTG
GTGGAGCTGGTTAAGCAGCGCATTGAGGTCACGGATGGAAGGCTACAAGCGGCCTTTGTCGTGTCGCGGG
CGATCAAAGGCACGCGCATCGGCGGTGAGGTTGCCGAGGCGCTGGCCGGGTACGAGCTGCCCATTCTTGA
GTCCCGTATCACGCAGCGCGTGAGCTACCCAGGCACTGCCGCCGCCGGCACAACCGTTCTTGAATCAGAA
CCCGAGGGCGACGCTGCCCGCGAGGTCCAGGCGCTGGCCGCTGAAATTAAATCAAAACTCATTTGAGTTA
ATGAGGTAAAGAGAAAATGAGCAAAAGCACAAACACGCTAAGTGCCGGCCGTCCGAGCGCACGCAGCAGC
AAGGCTGCAACGTTGGCCAGCCTGGCAGACACGCCAGCCATGAAGCGGGTCAACTTTCAGTTGCCGGCGG
AGGATCACACCAAGCTGAAGATGTACGCGGTACGCCAAGGCAAGACCATTACCGAGCTGCTATCTGAATA
CATCGCGCAGCTACCAGAGTAAATGAGCAAATGAATAAATGAGTAGATGAATTTTAGCGGCTAAAGGAGG
CGGCATGGAAAATCAAGAACAACCAGGCACCGACGCCGTGGAATGCCCCATGTGTGGAGGAACGGGCGGT
TGGCCAGGCGTAAGCGGCTGGGTTGCCTGCCGGCCCTGCAATGGCACTGGAACCCCCAAGCCCGAGGAAT
CGGCGTGAGCGGTCGCAAACCATCCGGCCCGGTACAAATCGGCGCGGCGCTGGGTGATGACCTGGTGGAG
AAGTTGAAGGCCGCGCAGGCCGCCCAGCGGCAACGCATCGAGGCAGAAGCACGCCCCGGTGAATCGTGGC
AAGCGGCCGCTGATCGAATCCGCAAAGAATCCCGGCAACCGCCGGCAGCCGGTGCGCCGTCGATTAGGAA
GCCGCCCAAGGGCGACGAGCAACCAGATTTTTTCGTTCCGATGCTCTATGACGTGGGCACCCGCGATAGT
CGCAGCATCATGGACGTGGCCGTTTTCCGTCTGTCGAAGCGTGACCGACGAGCTGGCGAGGTGATCCGCT
ACGAGCTTCCAGACGGGCACGTAGAGGTTTCCGCAGGGCCGGCCGGCATGGCCAGTGTGTGGGATTACGA
CCTGGTACTGATGGCGGTTTCCCATCTAACCGAATCCATGAACCGATACCGGGAAGGGAAGGGAGACAAG
CCCGGCCGCGTGTTCCGTCCACACGTTGCGGACGTACTCAAGTTCTGCCGGCGAGCCGATGGCGGAAAGC
AGAAAGACGACCTGGTAGAAACCTGCATTCGGTTAAACACCACGCACGTTGCCATGCAGCGTACGAAGAA
GGCCAAGAACGGCCGCCTGGTGACGGTATCCGAGGGTGAAGCCTTGATTAGCCGCTACAAGATCGTAAAG
AGCGAAACCGGGCGGCCGGAGTACATCGAGATCGAGCTAGCTGATTGGATGTACCGCGAGATCACAGAAG
GCAAGAACCCGGACGTGCTGACGGTTCACCCCGATTACTTTTTGATCGATCCCGGCATCGGCCGTTTTCT
CTACCGCCTGGCACGCCGCGCCGCAGGCAAGGCAGAAGCCAGATGGTTGTTCAAGACGATCTACGAACGC
AGTGGCAGCGCCGGAGAGTTCAAGAAGTTCTGTTTCACCGTGCGCAAGCTGATCGGGTCAAATGACCTGC
CGGAGTACGATTTGAAGGAGGAGGCGGGGCAGGCTGGCCCGATCCTAGTCATGCGCTACCGCAACCTGAT
CGAGGGCGAAGCATCCGCCGGTTCCTAATGTACGGAGCAGATGCTAGGGCAAATTGCCCTAGCAGGGGAA
AAAGGTCGAAAAGGTCTCTTTCCTGTGGATAGCACGTACATTGGGAACCCAAAGCCGTACATTGGGAACC
GGAACCCGTACATTGGGAACCCAAAGCCGTACATTGGGAACCGGTCACACATGTAAGTGACTGATATAAA
AGAGAAAAAAGGCGATTTTTCCGCCTAAAACTCTTTAAAACTTATTAAAACTCTTAAAACCCGCCTGGCC
TGTGCATAACTGTCTGGCCAGCGCACAGCCGAAGAGCTGCAAAAAGCGCCTACCCTTCGGTCGCTGCGCT
CCCTACGCCCCGCCGCTTCGCGTCGGCCTATCGCGGCCGCTGGCCGCTCAAAAATGGCTGGCCTACGGCC
AGGCAATCTACCAGGGCGCGGACAAGCCGCGCCGTCGCCACTCGACCGCCGGCGCCCACATCAAGGCACC
CTGCCTCGCGCGTTTCGGTGATGACGGTGAAAACCTCTGACACATGCAGCTCCCGGAGACGGTCACAGCT
TGTCTGTAAGCGGATGCCGGGAGCAGACAAGCCCGTCAGGGCGCGTCAGCGGGTGTTGGCGGGTGTCGGG
GCGCAGCCATGACCCAGTCACGTAGCGATAGCGGAGTGTATACTGGCTTAACTATGCGGCATCAGAGCAG
ATTGTACTGAGAGTGCACCATATGCGGTGTGAAATACCGCACAGATGCGTAAGGAGAAAATACCGCATCA
GGCGCTCTTCCGCTTCCTCGCTCACTGACTCGCTGCGCTCGGTCGTTCGGCTGCGGCGAGCGGTATCAGC
TCACTCAAAGGCGGTAATACGGTTATCCACAGAATCAGGGGATAACGCAGGAAAGAACATGTGAGCAAAA
GGCCAGCAAAAGGCCAGGAACCGTAAAAAGGCCGCGTTGCTGGCGTTTTTCCATAGGCTCCGCCCCCCTG
ACGAGCATCACAAAAATCGACGCTCAAGTCAGAGGTGGCGAAACCCGACAGGACTATAAAGATACCAGGC
GTTTCCCCCTGGAAGCTCCCTCGTGCGCTCTCCTGTTCCGACCCTGCCGCTTACCGGATACCTGTCCGCC
TTTCTCCCTTCGGGAAGCGTGGCGCTTTCTCATAGCTCACGCTGTAGGTATCTCAGTTCGGTGTAGGTCG
TTCGCTCCAAGCTGGGCTGTGTGCACGAACCCCCCGTTCAGCCCGACCGCTGCGCCTTATCCGGTAACTA
TCGTCTTGAGTCCAACCCGGTAAGACACGACTTATCGCCACTGGCAGCAGCCACTGGTAACAGGATTAGC
AGAGCGAGGTATGTAGGCGGTGCTACAGAGTTCTTGAAGTGGTGGCCTAACTACGGCTACACTAGAAGGA
CAGTATTTGGTATCTGCGCTCTGCTGAAGCCAGTTACCTTCGGAAAAAGAGTTGGTAGCTCTTGATCCGG
CAAACAAACCACCGCTGGTAGCGGTGGTTTTTTTGTTTGCAAGCAGCAGATTACGCGCAGAAAAAAAGGA
TCTCAAGAAGATCCTTTGATCTTTTCTACGGGGTCTGACGCTCAGTGGAACGAAAACTCACGTTAAGGGA
TTTTGGTCATGCATTCTAGGTACTAAAACAATTCATCCAGTAAAATATAATATTTTATTTTCTCCCAATC
AGGCTTGATCCCCAGTAAGTCAAAAAATAGCTCGACATACTGTTCTTCCCCGATATCCTCCCTGATCGAC
CGGACGCAGAAGGCAATGTCATACCACTTGTCCGCCCTGCCGCTTCTCCCAAGATCAATAAAGCCACTTA
CTTTGCCATCTTTCACAAAGATGTTGCTGTCTCCCAGGTCGCCGTGGGAAAAGACAAGTTCCTCTTCGGG
CTTTTCCGTCTTTAAAAAATCATACAGCTCGCGCGGATCTTTAAATGGAGTGTCTTCTTCCCAGTTTTCG
CAATCCACATCGGCCAGATCGTTATTCAGTAAGTAATCCAATTCGGCTAAGCGGCTGTCTAAGCTATTCG
TATAGGGACAATCCGATATGTCGATGGAGTGAAAGAGCCTGATGCACTCCGCATACAGCTCGATAATCTT
TTCAGGGCTTTGTTCATCTTCATACTCTTCCGAGCAAAGGACGCCATCGGCCTCACTCATGAGCAGATTG
CTCCAGCCATCATGCCGTTCAAAGTGCAGGACCTTTGGAACAGGCAGCTTTCCTTCCAGCCATAGCATCA
TGTCCTTTTCCCGTTCCACATCATAGGTGGTCCCTTTATACCGGCTGTCCGTCATTTTTAAATATAGGTT
TTCATTTTCTCCCACCAGCTTATATACCTTAGCAGGAGACATTCCTTCCGTATCTTTTACGCAGCGGTAT
TTTTCGATCAGTTTTTTCAATTCCGGTGATATTCTCATTTTAGCCATTTATTATTTCCTTCCTCTTTTCT
ATAGTATTTAAAGATACCCCAAGAAGCTAATTATAACAAGACGAACTCCAATTCACTGTTCCTTGCATTC
TAAAACCTTAAATACCAGAAAACAGCTTTTTCAAAGTTGTTTTCAAAGTTGGCGTATAACATAGTATCGA
CGGAGCCGATTTTGAAACCGCGGTGATCACAGGCAGCAACGCTCTGTCATCGTTACAATCAACATGCTAC
CCTCCGCGAGATCATCCGTGTTTCAAACCCGGCAGCTTAGTTGCCGTTCTTCCGAATAGCATCGGTAACA
TGAGCAAAGTCTGCCGCCTTACAACGGCTCTCCCGCTGACGCCGTCCCGGACTGATGGGCTGCCTGTATC
GAGTGGTGATTTTGTGCCGAGCTGCCGGTCGGGGAGCTGTTGGCTGGCTGGTGGCAGGATATATTGTGGT
GTAAACAAATTGACGCTTAGACAACTTAATAACACATTGCGGACGTTTTTAATGTACTGAATTAACGCCG
AATTAATTCGGGGGATCTGGATTTTAGTACTGGATTTTGGTTTTAGGAATTAGAAATTTTATTGATAGAA
GTATTTTACAAATACAAATACATACTAAGGGTTTCTTATATGCTCAACACATGAGCGAAACCCTATAGGA
ACCCTAATTCCCTTATCTGGGAACTACTCACACATTATTATGGAGAAA
