>Addgene plasmid #116897 | pFGL1079 | depositor partial sequence | sequence record 226268 | C-terminal part of CenpC (no stop codon)
GAATTCGAGGACGAAGAACCTTCACCCTGGGAACAGGATCCTGGCGAGCTGATCGTGCCAGTCCAGCAGT
GGCAGCCTGAGCACGAATTTGACCCACCCGGGCCTGATGACGAGCTGCCCGAGGGCGAGGACGTAGTAGC
GGTATCAGGACCAGCGATTAGGACTCGCGAGATCCTTGGGTCGAGCTTCCGGTTCACCAAGACGCTAAGC
TTACCCTTCTTTGGAACTGGAGTGGTGGATCTACCGCCAGGGGCTGAGAAAAAGGCCAAGAACTCACGCA
AGATGCACATGACCTTTATAGTGCACACGGGGCGGGTCACTGTGACGGTCAACAACACGGCCTTTTCGAT
TGGCAAGGGTGGCATGTGGTTTGTGCCCAGAGGTATGTGTGCGGTCCTTTTCATGTGTTATGCGCCTCAA
ATACTGATATATTTCTACAGGCAACTATTACAGCATTGCGAATGAGGGCGCCAAGTCGTCCAGGATATTC
TTCGCGCAGGCTTGTGAATATAGAAGACCTGATGAAGATGAGCAGGACGAAATGACTGAAAGCAGCGGTA
CC
