>Addgene plasmid #116897 | pFGL1079 | depositor partial sequence | sequence record 226269 | eGFP (without stop codon)
GGTACCGTGAGCAAGGGCGAGGAGCTGTTCACCGGGGTGGTGCCCATCCTGGTCGAGCTGGACGGCGACG
TAAACGGCCACAAGTTCAGCGTGTCCGGCGAGGGCGAGGGCGATGCCACCTACGGCAAGCTGACCCTGAA
GTTCATCTGCACCACCGGCAAGCTGCCCGTGCCCTGGCCCACCCTCGTGACCACCCTGACCTACGGCGTG
CAGTGCTTCAGCCGCTACCCCGACCACATGAAGCAGCACGACTTCTTCAAGTCCGCCATGCCCGAAGGCT
ACGTCCAGGAGCGCACCATCTTCTTCAAGGACGACGGCAACTACAAGACCCGCGCCGAGGTGAAGTTCGA
GGGCGACACCCTGGTGAACCGCATCGAGCTGAAGGGCATCGACTTCAAGGAGGACGGCAACATCCTGGGG
CACAAGCTGGAGTACAACTACAACAGCCACAACGTCTATATCATGGCCGACAAGCAGAAGAACGGCATCA
AGGTGAACTTCAAGATCCGCCACAACATCGAGGACGGCAGCGTGCAGCTCGCCGACCACTACCAGCAGAA
CACCCCCATCGGCGACGGCCCCGTGCTGCTGCCCGACAACCACTACCTGAGCACCCAGTCCGCCCTGAGC
AAAGACCCCAACGAGAAGCGCGATCACATGGTCCTGCTGGAGTTCGTGACCGCCGCCGGGATCACTCTCG
GCATGGACGAGCTGTACAAGTAAGGATCC
