>Addgene plasmid #116897 | pFGL1079 | depositor partial sequence | sequence record 226270 | CenpC downstream 3' region
CTGCAGTAATTCATCGCGGTGGGTTGGTCTGGTTGACGGATAAAAAAGTATGATACCAATGTTGACGATC
TGTTTTACGCCCAATTCTTGTTTACCTAGCTCATTGTCTGTATACCCATTTGAACCCTGCCTAACACGTA
TTCTTTCTAATCTTTGGGTCGTATTGCTTGAGGATCCTGTGCATGTGATGTGATTGCGTTGCTTTGAATT
AAATACAACGGGCTCGACCCAGGTACGACCCTCTTTACCTGACTTTTCACCTGTCCTTCTATCTACCTTC
CATTTTTACTTATATTCGCGTCTACCTTCTCAGCTAAAACCAGTTGAAACCCCCGGAATAATATTAATCA
AACCTAAGCCGAAACGGCATTATGGCATTGTATTCAGGCTGTTCCCGCCGCGATTTAGAGACTTAGAAGG
ACTGCTAGACTCCCAGCTATGTGAATGACTTCAGTTAAAACCAGCAGAAACTCCCGAAACGATATTGATC
AAACCCCAAGCCAAAATCCCATTCCATGCGTTATTTCCAGCCCGTTTCCACCGCGATTTCATCAAAGCAG
CCGAGAAATACTCTTGCCATCGATAACAGCGATCAGATTCTAGCTCTTCGTCAGGGCCGAATATCCACCC
TGGCAGCCTCGCTGCCAACCATGCCGTCTCGGAGCTGTTGCTGCAACTGCGCCGTATTAGCACATCCGAC
TCAGCTTCCTCCCAACCGACAATTTGCCTTTTGGTATCTGGACTGTCGGCATCCTCGGTCTTAATTTTTT
TATCAGGCATTGCGGCTGATTGATGGCGAATATCCCGAAATATGTAGCCAACTGCCTATTGGGTGTTATG
TTGGAACTACTTTGAAAATGTGCTATTAGACGCGATGTTAGTGAATCAAGTGCGGCGAGGAAGAATAGGG
GTGGATCGGGCGTATTGAGGTTCGACGGACCCAAATCGTCTGCGATTATAATGAGGGAGGGCCAGAAGCT
T
